Addgene plasmid #80641: pet16b ALIX Bro1 (1-359)
Purpose: Residues 1-359 of ALIX; Bacterial Expression Vector; N-term His-tag; Sundquist Lab Internal ID: WISP11-428
Depositing lab: Wesley Sundquist. Depositing organization: University of Utah. Publication: ALIX-CHMP4 interactions in the human ESCRT pathway. McCullough J, Fisher RD, Whitby FG, Sundquist WI, Hill CP. Proc Natl Acad Sci U S A. 2008 Jun 3;105(22):7687-91. doi: 10.1073/pnas.0801567105. Epub 2008 May 29. PubMed 18511562.
Backbone
  Vector backbone: pet16b
  Backbone size w/o insert (bp): 5709
  Total vector size (bp): 6786
  Vector type: Bacterial Expression
Growth in bacteria
  Bacterial resistance: Ampicillin, 100 μg/mL
  Growth temperature: 37°C
  Growth strain: DH5alpha
  Copy number: Low Copy
Gene/Insert
  Gene/Insert name: ALIX Bro1, residues 1-359
  Species: H. sapiens (human)
  Insert size (bp): 1077
  Mutation: Residues 1-359
  Entrez Gene: PDCD6IP (a.k.a. AIP1, ALIX, DRIP4, HP95, MCPH29)
  Promoter: T7
  Tag / fusion protein: His Tag (N terminal on backbone)
  Cloning method: Restriction Enzyme; 5′ cloning site Nde1 (not destroyed); 3′ cloning site BamHI (not destroyed)
  Sequencing primers: 5′ T7 Forward; 3′ T7 Reverse
Terms and licenses: Academic/Nonprofit Terms; Industry Terms: Not Available to Industry
How to cite: pet16b ALIX Bro1 (1-359) was a gift from Wesley Sundquist (Addgene plasmid # 80641 ; http://n2t.net/addgene:80641 ; RRID:Addgene_80641)
