[The description below was written by a language model from this plasmid's Addgene catalogue record and pLannotate feature annotations shown in this document.]
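Description:
pet16b ALIX Bro1 (1-359) is a bacterial expression plasmid built on the pET16b backbone for producing the N-terminal Bro1 domain of human ALIX (gene PDCD6IP), residues 1-359, in E. coli. The 1,077 bp insert was cloned between the NdeI and BamHI sites, both of which are retained, giving a plasmid of about 6.8 kb. The plasmid replicates from a pBR322-type ColE1 origin and carries the rop gene and the bom region, consistent with its listing as low copy. It is selected with ampicillin through the β-lactamase gene. The tetracycline-resistance pieces found in the annotation are only non-functional remnants of the pBR322 ancestry.

Expression is driven by a T7 promoter followed directly by a lac operator, with the T7 gene 10 ribosome binding site upstream and a T7 terminator downstream. The plasmid also carries lacI under its own promoter, so transcription stays repressed until IPTG is added in a host that supplies T7 RNA polymerase. The coding region begins with a backbone-encoded N-terminal His tag for metal-affinity purification. The feature tables also detect a TEV protease recognition site between the tag and the ALIX sequence, which should allow tag removal, although the catalogue fields do not mention this site. The short "SET1" match after the insert is most likely residual vector sequence rather than an intended fusion.

The depositor sequence and the repository's sequencing result differ by only a few bases in length and show the same feature layout. The associated work concerns ALIX–CHMP4 interactions in the human ESCRT pathway, so the construct serves to make recombinant Bro1 domain for studies of that kind.
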