Features (pLannotate 1.2.2; 21 found; start..end, strand, type, name):
    209..227     +  promoter       T7 promoter: promoter for bacteriophage T7 RNA polymerase
    228..252     +  protein_bind   lac operator: The lac repressor binds to the lac operator to inhibit transcription in E. coli. This inhibition can be relieved by adding lactose or isopropyl-β-D-thiogalactopyranoside (IPTG). lac repressor encoded by lacI
    267..289     +  RBS            RBS: efficient ribosome binding site from bacteriophage T7 gene 10 (Olins and Rangwala, 1989)
    302..319     +  CDS            capTEV™ (fragment): composite tag for in vivo biotinylation, TEV protease cleavage, and 6xHis tagging
    338..358     +  CDS            TEV site: tobacco etch virus (TEV) protease recognition and cleavage site
    362..1438    +  CDS            PDCD6IP (fragment): PDC6I_HUMAN - Also known as AIP1, ALIX, KIAA1375. Experimental evidence at protein level: Swiss-Prot protein existence level 1. (Microbial infection) Involved in HIV-1 virus budding. Can replace TSG101 it its role of supporting HIV-1 release; this function requires the interaction with CHMP4B. The ESCRT machinery also functions in topologically equivalent membrane fission events, such as enveloped virus budding (HIV-1 and other lentiviruses). From Homo sapiens (Human).
   1449..1498    +  CDS            SET1 (fragment): solubility-enhancement tag derived from T7 phage gene 10B
   1506..1553    +  terminator     T7 terminator: transcription terminator for bacteriophage T7 RNA polymerase
   1576..1680    -  CDS            TcR (fragment): tetracycline efflux protein; tet; confers resistance to tetracycline
   1728..1756    -  promoter       tet promoter: E. coli promoter for tetracycline efflux protein gene
   1869..1973    +  promoter       AmpR promoter: bla
   1974..2834    +  CDS            AmpR: β-lactamase; bla; confers resistance to ampicillin, carbenicillin, and related antibiotics
   3005..3593    +  rep_origin     ori: high-copy-number ColE1/pMB1/pBR322/pUC origin of replication
   3779..3921    -  misc_feature   bom: basis of mobility region from pBR322
   4023..4214    -  CDS            rop: Rop protein, which maintains plasmids at low copy number; rop
   4231..4611    +  CDS            YPB1_ECOLX: Protein predicted: Swiss-Prot protein existence level 4. From Escherichia coli.
   4853..5477    -  CDS            TcR (fragment): tetracycline efflux protein; tet; confers resistance to tetracycline
   5492..5513    -  protein_bind   CAP binding site: CAP binding activates transcription in the presence of cAMP. E. coli catabolite activator protein
   5526..6608    -  CDS            lacI: lac repressor; lacI; The lac repressor binds to the lac operator to inhibit transcription in E. coli. This inhibition can be relieved by adding lactose or isopropyl-β-D-thiogalactopyranoside (IPTG).
   6609..6686    -  promoter       lacI promoter: lacI
   6694..187     -  CDS            TcR (fragment) (across the origin): tetracycline efflux protein; tet; confers resistance to tetracycline
>Addgene plasmid #80641 | pet16b ALIX Bro1 (1-359) | depositor full sequence | sequence record 161131 | pet16b ALIX Bro1 (1-359) sequence 6786 bps
CAAGGAGATGGCGCCCAACAGTCCCCCGGCCACGGGGCCTGCCACCATACCCACGCCGAAACAAGCGCTC
ATGAGCCCGAAGTGGCGAGCCCGATCTTCCCCATCGGTGATGTCGGCGATATAGGCGCCAGCAACCGCAC
CTGTGGCGCCGGTGATGCCGGCCACGATGCGTCCGGCGTAGAGGATCGAGATCTCGATCCCGCGAAATTA
ATACGACTCACTATAGGGGAATTGTGAGCGGATAACAATTCCCCTCTAGAAATAATTTTGTTTAACTTTA
AGAAGGAGATATACCATGGGCCATCATCATCATCATCATCATCATCATCATAGCGGCGAAAACCTGTATT
TCCAGGGCCATATGGCGACATTCATCTCGGTGCAGCTGAAAAAGACCTCAGAGGTGGACCTGGCCAAGCC
GCTGGTGAAGTTCATCCAGCAGACTTACCCAAGCGGCGGGGAAGAGCAGGCCCAGTACTGCCGCGCGGCG
GAGGAGCTCAGCAAGCTGCGCCGCGCCGCAGTCGGTCGTCCGCTGGACAAGCACGAGGGCGCGCTCGAGA
CGCTCCTGAGATATTATGATCAGATTTGTTCTATTGAACCCAAATTCCCATTTTCTGAAAATCAGATCTG
CTTGACATTTACCTGGAAGGATGCTTTCGATAAAGGTTCACTTTTTGGAGGCTCTGTAAAACTGGCTCTT
GCAAGCTTAGGATATGAAAAGAGCTGTGTGTTGTTCAATTGTGCAGCCTTAGCTAGCCAAATTGCAGCAG
AACAGAACTTAGACAACGATGAAGGATTGAAAATCGCTGCTAAACATTACCAGTTTGCTAGTGGTGCCTT
TTTACATATTAAAGAGACGGTTTTATCTGCCTTAAGTCGAGAGCCGACCGTGGACATATCTCCAGATACT
GTTGGGACCCTCAGTCTTATTATGCTGGCACAGGCTCAAGAAGTATTTTTTTTAAAAGCCACAAGAGATA
AAATGAAAGATGCCATCATAGCTAAATTGGCTAATCAGGCTGCAGATTATTTTGGTGATGCTTTCAAACA
GTGTCAATACAAAGATACTCTCCCCAAGGAGGTGTTCCCTGTCTTGGCTGCAAAGCACTGTATCATGCAG
GCCAATGCTGAGTACCATCAGTCTATCCTGGCAAAACAGCAGAAGAAATTTGGAGAAGAAATTGCAAGGT
TACAGCATGCAGCAGAACTGATTAAAACAGTGGCATCTCGCTATGATGAATATGTTAATGTGAAGGATTT
TTCTGACAAAATCAATCGTGCCCTTGCTGCAGCAAAGAAGGATAATGACTTCATTTATCATGATCGAGTT
CCAGACCTTAAAGATCTAGATCCTATTGGCAAAGCCACACTTGTGAAATCTACCCCGGTCAATGTACCCA
TCAGTCAGAAATTTACTGATCTGTTTGAGAAGATGGTTTAAGGATCCGGCTGCTAACAAAGCCCGAAAGG
AAGCTGAGTTGGCTGCTGCCACCGCTGAGCAATAACTAGCATAACCCCTTGGGGCCTCTAAACGGGTCTT
GAGGGGTTTTTTGCTGAAAGGAGGAACTATATCCGGATATCCCGCAAGAGGCCCGGCAGTACCGGCATAA
CCAAGCCTATGCCTACAGCATCCAGGGTGACGGTGCCGAGGATGACGATGAGCGCATTGTTAGATTTCAT
ACACGGTGCCTGACTGCGTTAGCAATTTAACTGTGATAAACTACCGCATTAAAGCTTATCGATGATAAGC
TGTCAAACATGAGAATTCTTGAAGACGAAAGGGCCTCGTGATACGCCTATTTTTATAGGTTAATGTCATG
ATAATAATGGTTTCTTAGACGTCAGGTGGCACTTTTCGGGGAAATGTGCGCGGAACCCCTATTTGTTTAT
TTTTCTAAATACATTCAAATATGTATCCGCTCATGAGACAATAACCCTGATAAATGCTTCAATAATATTG
AAAAAGGAAGAGTATGAGTATTCAACATTTCCGTGTCGCCCTTATTCCCTTTTTTGCGGCATTTTGCCTT
CCTGTTTTTGCTCACCCAGAAACGCTGGTGAAAGTAAAAGATGCTGAAGATCAGTTGGGTGCACGAGTGG
GTTACATCGAACTGGATCTCAACAGCGGTAAGATCCTTGAGAGTTTTCGCCCCGAAGAACGTTTTCCAAT
GATGAGCACTTTTAAAGTTCTGCTATGTGGCGCGGTATTATCCCGTGTTGACGCCGGGCAAGAGCAACTC
GGTCGCCGCATACACTATTCTCAGAATGACTTGGTTGAGTACTCACCAGTCACAGAAAAGCATCTTACGG
ATGGCATGACAGTAAGAGAATTATGCAGTGCTGCCATAACCATGAGTGATAACACTGCGGCCAACTTACT
TCTGACAACGATCGGAGGACCGAAGGAGCTAACCGCTTTTTTGCACAACATGGGGGATCATGTAACTCGC
CTTGATCGTTGGGAACCGGAGCTGAATGAAGCCATACCAAACGACGAGCGTGACACCACGATGCCTGCAG
CAATGGCAACAACGTTGCGCAAACTATTAACTGGCGAACTACTTACTCTAGCTTCCCGGCAACAATTAAT
AGACTGGATGGAGGCGGATAAAGTTGCAGGACCACTTCTGCGCTCGGCCCTTCCGGCTGGCTGGTTTATT
GCTGATAAATCTGGAGCCGGTGAGCGTGGGTCTCGCGGTATCATTGCAGCACTGGGGCCAGATGGTAAGC
CCTCCCGTATCGTAGTTATCTACACGACGGGGAGTCAGGCAACTATGGATGAACGAAATAGACAGATCGC
TGAGATAGGTGCCTCACTGATTAAGCATTGGTAACTGTCAGACCAAGTTTACTCATATATACTTTAGATT
GATTTAAAACTTCATTTTTAATTTAAAAGGATCTAGGTGAAGATCCTTTTTGATAATCTCATGACCAAAA
TCCCTTAACGTGAGTTTTCGTTCCACTGAGCGTCAGACCCCGTAGAAAAGATCAAAGGATCTTCTTGAGA
TCCTTTTTTTCTGCGCGTAATCTGCTGCTTGCAAACAAAAAAACCACCGCTACCAGCGGTGGTTTGTTTG
CCGGATCAAGAGCTACCAACTCTTTTTCCGAAGGTAACTGGCTTCAGCAGAGCGCAGATACCAAATACTG
TCCTTCTAGTGTAGCCGTAGTTAGGCCACCACTTCAAGAACTCTGTAGCACCGCCTACATACCTCGCTCT
GCTAATCCTGTTACCAGTGGCTGCTGCCAGTGGCGATAAGTCGTGTCTTACCGGGTTGGACTCAAGACGA
TAGTTACCGGATAAGGCGCAGCGGTCGGGCTGAACGGGGGGTTCGTGCACACAGCCCAGCTTGGAGCGAA
CGACCTACACCGAACTGAGATACCTACAGCGTGAGCTATGAGAAAGCGCCACGCTTCCCGAAGGGAGAAA
GGCGGACAGGTATCCGGTAAGCGGCAGGGTCGGAACAGGAGAGCGCACGAGGGAGCTTCCAGGGGGAAAC
GCCTGGTATCTTTATAGTCCTGTCGGGTTTCGCCACCTCTGACTTGAGCGTCGATTTTTGTGATGCTCGT
CAGGGGGGCGGAGCCTATGGAAAAACGCCAGCAACGCGGCCTTTTTACGGTTCCTGGCCTTTTGCTGGCC
TTTTGCTCACATGTTCTTTCCTGCGTTATCCCCTGATTCTGTGGATAACCGTATTACCGCCTTTGAGTGA
GCTGATACCGCTCGCCGCAGCCGAACGACCGAGCGCAGCGAGTCAGTGAGCGAGGAAGCGGAAGAGCGCC
TGATGCGGTATTTTCTCCTTACGCATCTGTGCGGTATTTCACACCGCATATATGGTGCACTCTCAGTACA
ATCTGCTCTGATGCCGCATAGTTAAGCCAGTATACACTCCGCTATCGCTACGTGACTGGGTCATGGCTGC
GCCCCGACACCCGCCAACACCCGCTGACGCGCCCTGACGGGCTTGTCTGCTCCCGGCATCCGCTTACAGA
CAAGCTGTGACCGTCTCCGGGAGCTGCATGTGTCAGAGGTTTTCACCGTCATCACCGAAACGCGCGAGGC
AGCTGCGGTAAAGCTCATCAGCGTGGTCGTGAAGCGATTCACAGATGTCTGCCTGTTCATCCGCGTCCAG
CTCGTTGAGTTTCTCCAGAAGCGTTAATGTCTGGCTTCTGATAAAGCGGGCCATGTTAAGGGCGGTTTTT
TCCTGTTTGGTCACTGATGCCTCCGTGTAAGGGGGATTTCTGTTCATGGGGGTAATGATACCGATGAAAC
GAGAGAGGATGCTCACGATACGGGTTACTGATGATGAACATGCCCGGTTACTGGAACGTTGTGAGGGTAA
ACAACTGGCGGTATGGATGCGGCGGGACCAGAGAAAAATCACTCAGGGTCAATGCCAGCGCTTCGTTAAT
ACAGATGTAGGTGTTCCACAGGGTAGCCAGCAGCATCCTGCGATGCAGATCCGGAACATAATGGTGCAGG
GCGCTGACTTCCGCGTTTCCAGACTTTACGAAACACGGAAACCGAAGACCATTCATGTTGTTGCTCAGGT
CGCAGACGTTTTGCAGCAGCAGTCGCTTCACGTTCGCTCGCGTATCGGTGATTCATTCTGCTAACCAGTA
AGGCAACCCCGCCAGCCTAGCCGGGTCCTCAACGACAGGAGCACGATCATGCGCACCCGTGGCCAGGACC
CAACGCTGCCCGAGATGCGCCGCGTGCGGCTGCTGGAGATGGCGGACGCGATGGATATGTTCTGCCAAGG
GTTGGTTTGCGCATTCACAGTTCTCCGCAAGAATTGATTGGCTCCAATTCTTGGAGTGGTGAATCCGTTA
GCGAGGTGCCGCCGGCTTCCATTCAGGTCGAGGTGGCCCGGCTCCATGCACCGCGACGCAACGCGGGGAG
GCAGACAAGGTATAGGGCGGCGCCTACAATCCATGCCAACCCGTTCCATGTGCTCGCCGAGGCGGCATAA
ATCGCCGTGACGATCAGCGGTCCAGTGATCGAAGTTAGGCTGGTAAGAGCCGCGAGCGATCCTTGAAGCT
GTCCCTGATGGTCGTCATCTACCTGCCTGGACAGCATGGCCTGCAACGCGGGCATCCCGATGCCGCCGGA
AGCGAGAAGAATCATAATGGGGAAGGCCATCCAGCCTCGCGTCGCGAACGCCAGCAAGACGTAGCCCAGC
GCGTCGGCCGCCATGCCGGCGATAATGGCCTGCTTCTCGCCGAAACGTTTGGTGGCGGGACCAGTGACGA
AGGCTTGAGCGAGGGCGTGCAAGATTCCGAATACCGCAAGCGACAGGCCGATCATCGTCGCGCTCCAGCG
AAAGCGGTCCTCGCCGAAAATGACCCAGAGCGCTGCCGGCACCTGTCCTACGAGTTGCATGATAAAGAAG
ACAGTCATAAGTGCGGCGACGATAGTCATGCCCCGCGCCCACCGGAAGGAGCTGACTGGGTTGAAGGCTC
TCAAGGGCATCGGTCGAGATCCCGGTGCCTAATGAGTGAGCTAACTTACATTAATTGCGTTGCGCTCACT
GCCCGCTTTCCAGTCGGGAAACCTGTCGTGCCAGCTGCATTAATGAATCGGCCAACGCGCGGGGAGAGGC
GGTTTGCGTATTGGGCGCCAGGGTGGTTTTTCTTTTCACCAGTGAGACGGGCAACAGCTGATTGCCCTTC
ACCGCCTGGCCCTGAGAGAGTTGCAGCAAGCGGTCCACGCTGGTTTGCCCCAGCAGGCGAAAATCCTGTT
TGATGGTGGTTAACGGCGGGATATAACATGAGCTGTCTTCGGTATCGTCGTATCCCACTACCGAGATATC
CGCACCAACGCGCAGCCCGGACTCGGTAATGGCGCGCATTGCGCCCAGCGCCATCTGATCGTTGGCAACC
AGCATCGCAGTGGGAACGATGCCCTCATTCAGCATTTGCATGGTTTGTTGAAAACCGGACATGGCACTCC
AGTCGCCTTCCCGTTCCGCTATCGGCTGAATTTGATTGCGAGTGAGATATTTATGCCAGCCAGCCAGACG
CAGACGCGCCGAGACAGAACTTAATGGGCCCGCTAACAGCGCGATTTGCTGGTGACCCAATGCGACCAGA
TGCTCCACGCCCAGTCGCGTACCGTCTTCATGGGAGAAAATAATACTGTTGATGGGTGTCTGGTCAGAGA
CATCAAGAAATAACGCCGGAACATTAGTGCAGGCAGCTTCCACAGCAATGGCATCCTGGTCATCCAGCGG
ATAGTTAATGATCAGCCCACTGACGCGTTGCGCGAGAAGATTGTGCACCGCCGCTTTACAGGCTTCGACG
CCGCTTCGTTCTACCATCGACACCACCACGCTGGCACCCAGTTGATCGGCGCGAGATTTAATCGCCGCGA
CAATTTGCGACGGCGCGTGCAGGGCCAGACTGGAGGTGGCAACGCCAATCAGCAACGACTGTTTGCCCGC
CAGTTGTTGTGCCACGCGGTTGGGAATGTAATTCAGCTCCGCCATCGCCGCTTCCACTTTTTCCCGCGTT
TTCGCAGAAACGTGGCTGGCCTGGTTCACCACGCGGGAAACGGTCTGATAAGAGACACCGGCATACTCTG
CGACATCGTATAACGTTACTGGTTTCACATTCACCACCCTGAATTGACTCTCTTCCGGGCGCTATCATGC
CATACCGCGAAAGGTTTTGCGCCATTCGATGGTGTCCGGGATCTCGACGCTCTCCCTTATGCGACTCCTG
CATTAGGAAGCAGCCCAGTAGTAGGTTGAGGCCGTTGAGCACCGCCGCCGCAAGGAATGGTGCATG
