Features (pLannotate 1.2.2; 21 found; start..end, strand, type, name):
      1..25      +  protein_bind   lac operator: The lac repressor binds to the lac operator to inhibit transcription in E. coli. This inhibition can be relieved by adding lactose or isopropyl-β-D-thiogalactopyranoside (IPTG). lac repressor encoded by lacI
     40..62      +  RBS            RBS: efficient ribosome binding site from bacteriophage T7 gene 10 (Olins and Rangwala, 1989)
     75..92      +  CDS            capTEV™ (fragment): composite tag for in vivo biotinylation, TEV protease cleavage, and 6xHis tagging
    111..131     +  CDS            TEV site: tobacco etch virus (TEV) protease recognition and cleavage site
    135..1211    +  CDS            PDCD6IP (fragment): PDC6I_HUMAN - Also known as AIP1, ALIX, KIAA1375. Experimental evidence at protein level: Swiss-Prot protein existence level 1. (Microbial infection) Involved in HIV-1 virus budding. Can replace TSG101 it its role of supporting HIV-1 release; this function requires the interaction with CHMP4B. The ESCRT machinery also functions in topologically equivalent membrane fission events, such as enveloped virus budding (HIV-1 and other lentiviruses). From Homo sapiens (Human).
   1222..1271    +  CDS            SET1 (fragment): solubility-enhancement tag derived from T7 phage gene 10B
   1279..1326    +  terminator     T7 terminator: transcription terminator for bacteriophage T7 RNA polymerase
   1349..1453    -  CDS            TcR (fragment): tetracycline efflux protein; tet; confers resistance to tetracycline
   1501..1529    -  promoter       tet promoter: E. coli promoter for tetracycline efflux protein gene
   1642..1746    +  promoter       AmpR promoter: bla
   1747..2607    +  CDS            AmpR: β-lactamase; bla; confers resistance to ampicillin, carbenicillin, and related antibiotics
   2778..3366    +  rep_origin     ori: high-copy-number ColE1/pMB1/pBR322/pUC origin of replication
   3552..3691    -  misc_feature   bom: basis of mobility region from pBR322
   3793..3984    -  CDS            rop: Rop protein, which maintains plasmids at low copy number; rop
   4001..4381    +  CDS            YPB1_ECOLX: Protein predicted: Swiss-Prot protein existence level 4. From Escherichia coli.
   4623..5247    -  CDS            TcR (fragment): tetracycline efflux protein; tet; confers resistance to tetracycline
   5262..5283    -  protein_bind   CAP binding site: CAP binding activates transcription in the presence of cAMP. E. coli catabolite activator protein
   5296..6377    -  CDS            lacI: lac repressor; lacI; The lac repressor binds to the lac operator to inhibit transcription in E. coli. This inhibition can be relieved by adding lactose or isopropyl-β-D-thiogalactopyranoside (IPTG).
   6378..6455    -  promoter       lacI promoter: lacI
   6463..6742    -  CDS            TcR (fragment): tetracycline efflux protein; tet; confers resistance to tetracycline
   6764..6782    +  promoter       T7 promoter: promoter for bacteriophage T7 RNA polymerase
>Addgene plasmid #80641 | pet16b ALIX Bro1 (1-359) | addgene full sequence | sequence record 161701 | Addgene NGS result
GGAATTGTGAGCGGATAACAATTCCCCTCTAGAAATAATTTTGTTTAACTTTAAGAAGGAGATATACCAT
GGGCCATCATCATCATCATCATCATCATCATCATAGCGGCGAAAACCTGTATTTCCAGGGCCATATGGCG
ACATTCATCTCGGTGCAGCTGAAAAAGACCTCAGAGGTGGACCTGGCCAAGCCGCTGGTGAAGTTCATCC
AGCAGACTTACCCAAGCGGCGGGGAAGAGCAGGCCCAGTACTGCCGCGCGGCGGAGGAGCTCAGCAAGCT
GCGCCGCGCCGCAGTCGGTCGTCCGCTGGACAAGCACGAGGGCGCGCTCGAGACGCTCCTGAGATATTAT
GATCAGATTTGTTCTATTGAACCCAAATTCCCATTTTCTGAAAATCAGATCTGCTTGACATTTACCTGGA
AGGATGCTTTCGATAAAGGTTCACTTTTTGGAGGCTCTGTAAAACTGGCTCTTGCAAGCTTAGGATATGA
AAAGAGCTGTGTGTTGTTCAATTGTGCAGCCTTAGCTAGCCAAATTGCAGCAGAACAGAACTTAGACAAC
GATGAAGGATTGAAAATCGCTGCTAAACATTACCAGTTTGCTAGTGGTGCCTTTTTACATATTAAAGAGA
CGGTTTTATCTGCCTTAAGTCGAGAGCCGACCGTGGACATATCTCCAGATACTGTTGGGACCCTCAGTCT
TATTATGCTGGCACAGGCTCAAGAAGTATTTTTTTTAAAAGCCACAAGAGATAAAATGAAAGATGCCATC
ATAGCTAAATTGGCTAATCAGGCTGCAGATTATTTTGGTGATGCTTTCAAACAGTGTCAATACAAAGATA
CTCTCCCCAAGGAGGTGTTCCCTGTCTTGGCTGCAAAGCACTGTATCATGCAGGCCAATGCTGAGTACCA
TCAGTCTATCCTGGCAAAACAGCAGAAGAAATTTGGAGAAGAAATTGCAAGGTTACAGCATGCAGCAGAA
CTGATTAAAACAGTGGCATCTCGCTATGATGAATATGTTAATGTGAAGGATTTTTCTGACAAAATCAATC
GTGCCCTTGCTGCAGCAAAGAAGGATAATGACTTCATTTATCATGATCGAGTTCCAGACCTTAAAGATCT
AGATCCTATTGGCAAAGCCACACTTGTGAAATCTACCCCGGTCAATGTACCCATCAGTCAGAAATTTACT
GATCTGTTTGAGAAGATGGTTTAAGGATCCGGCTGCTAACAAAGCCCGAAAGGAAGCTGAGTTGGCTGCT
GCCACCGCTGAGCAATAACTAGCATAACCCCTTGGGGCCTCTAAACGGGTCTTGAGGGGTTTTTTGCTGA
AAGGAGGAACTATATCCGGATATCCCGCAAGAGGCCCGGCAGTACCGGCATAACCAAGCCTATGCCTACA
GCATCCAGGGTGACGGTGCCGAGGATGACGATGAGCGCATTGTTAGATTTCATACACGGTGCCTGACTGC
GTTAGCAATTTAACTGTGATAAACTACCGCATTAAAGCTTATCGATGATAAGCTGTCAAACATGAGAATT
CTTGAAGACGAAAGGGCCTCGTGATACGCCTATTTTTATAGGTTAATGTCATGATAATAATGGTTTCTTA
GACGTCAGGTGGCACTTTTCGGGGAAATGTGCGCGGAACCCCTATTTGTTTATTTTTCTAAATACATTCA
AATATGTATCCGCTCATGAGACAATAACCCTGATAAATGCTTCAATAATATTGAAAAAGGAAGAGTATGA
GTATTCAACATTTCCGTGTCGCCCTTATTCCCTTTTTTGCGGCATTTTGCCTTCCTGTTTTTGCTCACCC
AGAAACGCTGGTGAAAGTAAAAGATGCTGAAGATCAGTTGGGTGCACGAGTGGGTTACATCGAACTGGAT
CTCAACAGCGGTAAGATCCTTGAGAGTTTTCGCCCCGAAGAACGTTTTCCAATGATGAGCACTTTTAAAG
TTCTGCTATGTGGCGCGGTATTATCCCGTGTTGACGCCGGGCAAGAGCAACTCGGTCGCCGCATACACTA
TTCTCAGAATGACTTGGTTGAGTACTCACCAGTCACAGAAAAGCATCTTACGGATGGCATGACAGTAAGA
GAATTATGCAGTGCTGCCATAACCATGAGTGATAACACTGCGGCCAACTTACTTCTGACAACGATCGGAG
GACCGAAGGAGCTAACCGCTTTTTTGCACAACATGGGGGATCATGTAACTCGCCTTGATCGTTGGGAACC
GGAGCTGAATGAAGCCATACCAAACGACGAGCGTGACACCACGATGCCTGCAGCAATGGCAACAACGTTG
CGCAAACTATTAACTGGCGAACTACTTACTCTAGCTTCCCGGCAACAATTAATAGACTGGATGGAGGCGG
ATAAAGTTGCAGGACCACTTCTGCGCTCGGCCCTTCCGGCTGGCTGGTTTATTGCTGATAAATCTGGAGC
CGGTGAGCGTGGGTCTCGCGGTATCATTGCAGCACTGGGGCCAGATGGTAAGCCCTCCCGTATCGTAGTT
ATCTACACGACGGGGAGTCAGGCAACTATGGATGAACGAAATAGACAGATCGCTGAGATAGGTGCCTCAC
TGATTAAGCATTGGTAACTGTCAGACCAAGTTTACTCATATATACTTTAGATTGATTTAAAACTTCATTT
TTAATTTAAAAGGATCTAGGTGAAGATCCTTTTTGATAATCTCATGACCAAAATCCCTTAACGTGAGTTT
TCGTTCCACTGAGCGTCAGACCCCGTAGAAAAGATCAAAGGATCTTCTTGAGATCCTTTTTTTCTGCGCG
TAATCTGCTGCTTGCAAACAAAAAAACCACCGCTACCAGCGGTGGTTTGTTTGCCGGATCAAGAGCTACC
AACTCTTTTTCCGAAGGTAACTGGCTTCAGCAGAGCGCAGATACCAAATACTGTCCTTCTAGTGTAGCCG
TAGTTAGGCCACCACTTCAAGAACTCTGTAGCACCGCCTACATACCTCGCTCTGCTAATCCTGTTACCAG
TGGCTGCTGCCAGTGGCGATAAGTCGTGTCTTACCGGGTTGGACTCAAGACGATAGTTACCGGATAAGGC
GCAGCGGTCGGGCTGAACGGGGGGTTCGTGCACACAGCCCAGCTTGGAGCGAACGACCTACACCGAACTG
AGATACCTACAGCGTGAGCTATGAGAAAGCGCCACGCTTCCCGAAGGGAGAAAGGCGGACAGGTATCCGG
TAAGCGGCAGGGTCGGAACAGGAGAGCGCACGAGGGAGCTTCCAGGGGGAAACGCCTGGTATCTTTATAG
TCCTGTCGGGTTTCGCCACCTCTGACTTGAGCGTCGATTTTTGTGATGCTCGTCAGGGGGGCGGAGCCTA
TGGAAAAACGCCAGCAACGCGGCCTTTTTACGGTTCCTGGCCTTTTGCTGGCCTTTTGCTCACATGTTCT
TTCCTGCGTTATCCCCTGATTCTGTGGATAACCGTATTACCGCCTTTGAGTGAGCTGATACCGCTCGCCG
CAGCCGAACGACCGAGCGCAGCGAGTCAGTGAGCGAGGAAGCGGAAGAGCGCCTGATGCGGTATTTTCTC
CTTACGCATCTGTGCGGTATTTCACACCGCAATGGTGCACTCTCAGTACAATCTGCTCTGATGCCGCATA
GTTAAGCCAGTATACACTCCGCTATCGCTACGTGACTGGGTCATGGCTGCGCCCCGACACCCGCCAACAC
CCGCTGACGCGCCCTGACGGGCTTGTCTGCTCCCGGCATCCGCTTACAGACAAGCTGTGACCGTCTCCGG
GAGCTGCATGTGTCAGAGGTTTTCACCGTCATCACCGAAACGCGCGAGGCAGCTGCGGTAAAGCTCATCA
GCGTGGTCGTGAAGCGATTCACAGATGTCTGCCTGTTCATCCGCGTCCAGCTCGTTGAGTTTCTCCAGAA
GCGTTAATGTCTGGCTTCTGATAAAGCGGGCCATGTTAAGGGCGGTTTTTTCCTGTTTGGTCACTGATGC
CTCCGTGTAAGGGGGATTTCTGTTCATGGGGGTAATGATACCGATGAAACGAGAGAGGATGCTCACGATA
CGGGTTACTGATGATGAACATGCCCGGTTACTGGAACGTTGTGAGGGTAAACAACTGGCGGTATGGATGC
GGCGGGACCAGAGAAAAATCACTCAGGGTCAATGCCAGCGCTTCGTTAATACAGATGTAGGTGTTCCACA
GGGTAGCCAGCAGCATCCTGCGATGCAGATCCGGAACATAATGGTGCAGGGCGCTGACTTCCGCGTTTCC
AGACTTTACGAAACACGGAAACCGAAGACCATTCATGTTGTTGCTCAGGTCGCAGACGTTTTGCAGCAGC
AGTCGCTTCACGTTCGCTCGCGTATCGGTGATTCATTCTGCTAACCAGTAAGGCAACCCCGCCAGCCTAG
CCGGGTCCTCAACGACAGGAGCACGATCATGCGCACCCGTGGCCAGGACCCAACGCTGCCCGAGATGCGC
CGCGTGCGGCTGCTGGAGATGGCGGACGCGATGGATATGTTCTGCCAAGGGTTGGTTTGCGCATTCACAG
TTCTCCGCAAGAATTGATTGGCTCCAATTCTTGGAGTGGTGAATCCGTTAGCGAGGTGCCGCCGGCTTCC
ATTCAGGTCGAGGTGGCCCGGCTCCATGCACCGCGACGCAACGCGGGGAGGCAGACAAGGTATAGGGCGG
CGCCTACAATCCATGCCAACCCGTTCCATGTGCTCGCCGAGGCGGCATAAATCGCCGTGACGATCAGCGG
TCCAATGATCGAAGTTAGGCTGGTAAGAGCCGCGAGCGATCCTTGAAGCTGTCCCTGATGGTCGTCATCT
ACCTGCCTGGACAGCATGGCCTGCAACGCGGGCATCCCGATGCCGCCGGAAGCGAGAAGAATCATAATGG
GGAAGGCCATCCAGCCTCGCGTCGCGAACGCCAGCAAGACGTAGCCCAGCGCGTCGGCCGCCATGCCGGC
GATAATGGCCTGCTTCTCGCCGAAACGTTTGGTGGCGGGACCAGTGACGAAGGCTTGAGCGAGGGCGTGC
AAGATTCCGAATACCGCAAGCGACAGGCCGATCATCGTCGCGCTCCAGCGAAAGCGGTCCTCGCCGAAAA
TGACCCAGAGCGCTGCCGGCACCTGTCCTACGAGTTGCATGATAAAGAAGACAGTCATAAGTGCGGCGAC
GATAGTCATGCCCCGCGCCCACCGGAAGGAGCTGACTGGGTTGAAGGCTCTCAAGGGCATCGGTCGAGAT
CCCGGTGCCTAATGAGTGAGCTAACTTACATTAATTGCGTTGCGCTCACTGCCCGCTTTCCAGTCGGGAA
ACTGTCGTGCCAGCTGCATTAATGAATCGGCCAACGCGCGGGGAGAGGCGGTTTGCGTATTGGGCGCCAG
GGTGGTTTTTCTTTTCACCAGTGAGACGGGCAACAGCTGATTGCCCTTCACCGCCTGGCCCTGAGAGAGT
TGCAGCAAGCGGTCCACGCTGGTTTGCCCCAGCAGGCGAAAATCCTGTTTGATGGTGGTTAACGGCGGGA
TATAACATGAGCTGTCTTCGGTATCGTCGTATCCCACTACCGAGATATCCGCACCAACGCGCAGCCCGGA
CTCGGTAATGGCGCGCATTGCGCCCAGCGCCATCTGATCGTTGGCAACCAGCATCGCAGTGGGAACGATG
CCCTCATTCAGCATTTGCATGGTTTGTTGAAAACCGGACATGGCACTCCAGTCGCCTTCCCGTTCCGCTA
TCGGCTGAATTTGATTGCGAGTGAGATATTTATGCCAGCCAGCCAGACGCAGACGCGCCGAGACAGAACT
TAATGGGCCCGCTAACAGCGCGATTTGCTGGTGACCCAATGCGACCAGATGCTCCACGCCCAGTCGCGTA
CCGTCTTCATGGGAGAAAATAATACTGTTGATGGGTGTCTGGTCAGAGACATCAAGAAATAACGCCGGAA
CATTAGTGCAGGCAGCTTCCACAGCAATGGCATCCTGGTCATCCAGCGGATAGTTAATGATCAGCCCACT
GACGCGTTGCGCGAGAAGATTGTGCACCGCCGCTTTACAGGCTTCGACGCCGCTTCGTTCTACCATCGAC
ACCACCACGCTGGCACCCAGTTGATCGGCGCGAGATTTAATCGCCGCGACAATTTGCGACGGCGCGTGCA
GGGCCAGACTGGAGGTGGCAACGCCAATCAGCAACGACTGTTTGCCCGCCAGTTGTTGTGCCACGCGGTT
GGGAATGTAATTCAGCTCCGCCATCGCCGCTTCCACTTTTTCCCGCGTTTTCGCAGAAACGTGGCTGGCC
TGGTTCACCACGCGGGAAACGGTCTGATAAGAGACACCGGCATACTCTGCGACATCGTATAACGTTACTG
GTTTCACATTCACCACCCTGAATTGACTCTCTTCCGGGCGCTATCATGCCATACCGCGAAAGGTTTTGCG
CCATTCGATGGTGTCCGGGATCTCGACGCTCTCCCTTATGCGACTCCTGCATTAGGAAGCAGCCCAGTAG
TAGGTTGAGGCCGTTGAGCACCGCCGCCGCAAGGAATGGTGCATGCAAGGAGATGGCGCCCAACAGTCCC
CCGGCCACGGGGCCTGCCACCATACCCACGCCGAAACAAGCGCTCATGAGCCCGAAGTGGCGAGCCCGAT
CTTCCCCATCGGTGATGTCGGCGATATAGGCGCCAGCAACCGCACCTGTGGCGCCGGTGATGCCGGCCAC
GATGCGTCCGGCGTAGAGGATCGAGATCTCGATCCCGCGAAATTAATACGACTCACTATAGG
