>Addgene plasmid #80641 | pet16b ALIX Bro1 (1-359) | addgene partial sequence | sequence record 159313 | T7 5'-TAATACGACTCACTATAGGG-3'
GGAGATATACCATGGGCCATCATCATCATCATCATCATCATCATCATAGCGGCGAAAACCTGTATTTCCA
GGGCCATATGGCGACATTCATCTCGGTGCAGCTGAAAAAGACCTCAGAGGTGGACCTGGCCAAGCCGCTG
GTGAAGTTCATCCAGCAGACTTACCCAAGCGGCGGGGAAGAGCAGGCCCAGTACTGCCGCGCGGCGGAGG
AGCTCAGCAAGCTGCGCCGCGCCGCAGTCGGTCGTCCGCTGGACAAGCACGAGGGCGCGCTCGAGACGCT
CCTGAGATATTATGATCAGATTTGTTCTATTGAACCCAAATTCCCATTTTCTGAAAATCAGATCTGCTTG
ACATTTACCTGGAAGGATGCTTTCGATAAAGGTTCACTTTTTGGAGGCTCTGTAAAACTGGCTCTTGCAA
GCTTAGGATATGAAAAGAGCTGTGTGTTGTTCAATTGTGCAGCCTTAGCTAGCCAAATTGCAGCAGAACA
GAACTTAGACAACGATGAAGGATTGAAAATCGCTGCTAAACATTACCAGTTTGCTAGTGGTGCCTTTTTA
CATATTAAAGAGACGGTTTTATCTGCCTTAAGTCGAGAGCCGACCGTGGACATATCTCCAGATACTGTTG
GGACCCTCAGTCTTATTATGCTGGCACAGGCTCAAGAAGTATTT
