>Addgene plasmid #80641 | pet16b ALIX Bro1 (1-359) | addgene partial sequence | sequence record 159315 | T7term 5'-GCTAGTTATTGCTCAGCGG-3'
TCTCAAACAGATCAGTAAATTTCTGACTGATGGGTACATTGACCGGGGTAGATTTCACAAGTGTGGCTTT
GCCAATAGGATCTAGATCTTTAAGGTCTGGAACTCGATCATGATAAATGAAGTCATTATCCTTCTTTGCT
GCAGCAAGGGCACGATTGATTTTGTCAGAAAAATCCTTCACATTAACATATTCATCATAGCGAGATGCCA
CTGTTTTAATCAGTTCTGCTGCATGCTGTAACCTTGCAATTTCTTCTCCAAATTTCTTCTGCTGTTTTGC
CAGGATAGACTGATGGTACTCAGCATTGGCCTGCATGATACAGTGCTTTGCAGCCAAGACAGGGAACACC
TCCTTGGGGAGAGTATCTTTGTATTGACACTGTTTGAAAGCATCACCAAAATAATCTGCAGCCTGATTAG
CCAATTTAGCTATGATGGCATCTTTCATTTTATCTCTTGTGGCTTTTAAAAAAAATACTTCTTGAGCCTG
TGCCAGCATAATAAGACTGAGGGTCCCAACAGTATCTGGAGATATGTCCACGGTCGGCTCTCGACTTAAG
GCAGATAAAACCGTCTCTTTAATATGTAAAAAGGCACCACTAGCAA
