>Addgene plasmid #80641 | pet16b ALIX Bro1 (1-359) | addgene partial sequence | sequence record 161128 | hALIX-F2 5'-ccctgtcttggctgcaaag-3'
AACAGCAGAAGAAATTTGGAGAAGAAATTGCAAGGTTACAGCATGCAGCAGAACTGATTAAAACAGTGGC
ATCTCGCTATGATGAATATGTTAATGTGAAGGATTTTTCTGACAAAATCAATCGTGCCCTTGCTGCAGCA
AAGAAGGATAATGACTTCATTTATCATGATCGAGTTCCAGACCTTAAAGATCTAGATCCTATTGGCAAAG
CCACACTTGTGAAATCTACCCCGGTCAATGTACCCATCAGTCAGAAATTTACTGATCTGTTTGAGAAGAT
GGTTTAAGGATCCGGCTGCTAACAAAGCCCGAAAGGAAGCTGAGTTGGCTGCTGCCACCGCTGAGCAATA
ACTAGCATAACCCCTTGGGGCCTCTAAACGGGTCTTGAGGGGTTTTTTGCTGAAAGGAGGAACTATATCC
GGATATCCCGCAAGAGGCCCGGCAGTACCGGCATAACCAAGCCTATGCCTACAGCATCCAGGGTGACGGT
GCCGAGGATGACGATGAGCGCATTGTTAGATTTCATACACGGTGCCTGACTGCGTTAGCAATTTAACTGT
GATAAACTACCGCATTAAAGCTTATCGATGATAAGCTGTCAAACATGAGAATTCTTGAAGACGAAAGGGC
CTCGTGATACGCCTATTTTTATAGGTTAATGTCATGATAATAATGGTTTCTTAGACGTCAGGTGGCACTT
TTCGGGGAAATGTGCGCGGAACCCCTATT
